>Addgene plasmid #212522 | pTwist-SARS-CoV-2 Spike-deltaC18 XBB.1 | addgene full sequence | sequence record 458334 | Addgene NGS Result
CATGTTTGTGTTCCTCGTTCTCCTGCCCCTCGTTTCTTCCCAATGCGTGAACCTCATAACTAGAACGCAG
TCTTACACGAACTCTTTTACTCGTGGAGTATACTATCCCGATAAAGTCTTTAGGTCCAGTGTCCTTCATT
CTACTCAAGACCTTTTCCTGCCATTCTTCTCAAATGTCACCTGGTTCCATGCTATCCACGTTTCTGGCAC
CAACGGAACTAAACGATTTGATAATCCCGCCTTGCCATTTAACGATGGCGTATACTTTGCCTCAACGGAG
AAGTCCAACATTATCCGGGGATGGATATTTGGCACCACCCTGGACTCCAAGACACAGTCTCTCCTCATTG
TGAACAACGCCACCAATGTCGTCATCAAAGTCTGTGAATTTCAATTTTGTAACGATCCCTTTCTCGATGT
TTATTATCAGAAGAATAACAAGTCTTGGATGGAGTCAGAGTTCCGCGTTTACAGTTCCGCTAACAACTGT
ACTTTTGAGTACGTTTCCCAACCATTTCTCATGGATCTTGAAGGGAAGGAAGGCAACTTCAAGAATCTCC
GCGAATTTGTGTTTAAGAATATAGACGGCTACTTCAAAATTTATAGCAAGCATACCCCGATAAATCTGGA
GCGGGATCTCCCTCAAGGCTTCTCCGCGTTGGAACCCCTCGTGGACTTGCCGATTGGCATCAACATCACC
CGGTTCCAAACCCTTCTTGCCCTTCATCGAAGCTACCTCACGCCTGTCGACAGTAGTAGTGGTTGGACAG
CGGGCGCAGCAGCCTACTATGTGGGATATTTGCAACCACGCACCTTTCTTCTCAAATATAACGAAAACGG
AACAATTACCGATGCCGTAGACTGTGCCCTCGATCCCCTGTCCGAAACTAAATGCACACTCAAGTCCTTC
ACAGTTGAGAAAGGCATATACCAAACCAGTAACTTCCGCGTCCAACCCACCGAATCCATTGTTCGATTCC
CTAACATCACCAATTTGTGTCCTTTCCATGAAGTATTTAATGCCACTACATTTGCATCAGTTTATGCCTG
GAATCGCAAGCGAATATCAAATTGTGTTGCAGATTATAGTGTCATCTATAATTTCGCACCATTCTTCGCT
TTTAAGTGTTATGGGGTCAGCCCTACGAAATTGAATGACTTGTGTTTTACCAACGTTTACGCAGATTCTT
TCGTCATACGCGGCAACGAAGTCAGCCAGATTGCACCGGGGCAAACCGGAAATATAGCAGACTATAATTA
TAAGTTGCCGGATGACTTCACCGGCTGCGTTATAGCATGGAACTCCAATAAGCTCGATTCAAAACCCAGC
GGCAACTATAATTATCTTTACCGCCTGTTTCGCAAGTCAAAGCTGAAGCCCTTTGAACGTGACATCTCCA
CCGAAATTTATCAAGCTGGCAACAAACCATGTAATGGAGTGGCAGGGTCTAACTGTTATTCTCCCCTTCA
ATCATACGGATTTCGACCAACATATGGGGTGGGCCATCAACCATATCGGGTGGTAGTCTTGAGCTTTGAG
CTGCTCCACGCACCGGCTACAGTTTGCGGACCGAAGAAAAGCACTAACCTGGTGAAGAATAAATGTGTGA
ACTTCAACTTTAATGGGCTCACCGGAACAGGGGTGCTGACAGAATCAAACAAGAAATTTCTCCCTTTTCA
ACAATTTGGTAGAGACATTGCCGATACCACAGATGCCGTCCGCGATCCGCAAACACTGGAAATCCTCGAT
ATAACACCCTGTAGCTTCGGCGGGGTCAGCGTGATAACTCCCGGAACGAACACATCCAACCAAGTGGCTG
TCCTGTATCAAGGTGTCAACTGTACCGAAGTCCCTGTGGCGATACACGCCGACCAACTGACACCCACCTG
GAGAGTCTACTCAACAGGTTCCAATGTCTTTCAAACTAGAGCGGGTTGTCTCATTGGCGCTGAGTATGTC
AATAATTCATACGAATGTGATATTCCTATTGGGGCAGGAATCTGTGCGTCTTATCAAACTCAAACGAAAT
CACACCGGCGCGCTCGCTCAGTAGCCAGCCAGTCCATAATCGCCTATACCATGAGTCTCGGGGCTGAGAA
CTCCGTGGCTTATTCAAACAATTCCATCGCAATCCCAACTAACTTTACCATTAGCGTTACCACGGAAATC
TTGCCCGTCAGCATGACTAAGACGAGCGTAGACTGTACGATGTATATCTGTGGGGATTCCACCGAGTGTA
GCAACCTCTTGCTTCAATACGGGTCTTTCTGTACTCAACTCAAACGAGCATTGACCGGAATTGCGGTCGA
ACAAGACAAGAATACCCAAGAGGTGTTCGCACAAGTAAAGCAAATATACAAAACGCCGCCAATCAAATAT
TTTGGCGGGTTTAATTTTAGCCAAATACTGCCAGACCCATCTAAGCCTTCAAAACGCAGCTTTATCGAGG
ATCTGCTGTTCAACAAAGTTACGTTGGCTGACGCGGGTTTCATTAAGCAGTATGGGGATTGTTTGGGAGA
CATTGCGGCCCGCGACCTTATCTGTGCTCAAAAATTCAATGGGTTGACAGTTCTGCCCCCTCTGCTCACT
GATGAGATGATTGCACAGTATACATCAGCATTGTTGGCAGGAACCATTACATCCGGCTGGACTTTTGGCG
CGGGTGCGGCCCTTCAAATACCTTTCGCTATGCAAATGGCTTACAGATTCAATGGGATTGGTGTCACGCA
AAATGTATTGTATGAAAATCAGAAGCTGATCGCTAATCAATTTAACAGCGCGATTGGCAAGATCCAAGAT
TCACTGTCAAGCACAGCGTCCGCCCTCGGCAAACTCCAAGATGTTGTGAATCATAACGCCCAGGCCCTGA
ATACCCTCGTGAAGCAACTGAGTTCTAAATTCGGCGCAATCTCCAGCGTCCTCAACGACATATTGTCCAG
ACTTGATAAGGTGGAAGCCGAGGTGCAAATTGATCGGCTCATCACAGGCAGGCTCCAGTCACTCCAAACT
TATGTGACACAACAGTTGATCCGGGCTGCTGAGATACGAGCAAGCGCCAACCTGGCCGCCACTAAAATGT
CAGAGTGCGTGCTCGGGCAGTCCAAACGGGTTGACTTTTGTGGCAAGGGCTATCACTTGATGTCCTTCCC
CCAATCCGCCCCACATGGAGTGGTCTTTCTCCACGTCACTTATGTCCCTGCTCAAGAGAAGAACTTTACG
ACAGCTCCAGCAATCTGTCACGATGGCAAAGCGCACTTTCCCAGGGAAGGCGTTTTCGTCAGTAATGGCA
CGCATTGGTTTGTGACCCAAAGGAATTTCTATGAACCCCAAATCATAACCACTGACAATACATTTGTCTC
AGGCAACTGTGATGTGGTCATTGGGATCGTGAACAACACGGTATATGATCCCCTGCAACCCGAGTTGGAT
AGCTTCAAAGAGGAATTGGATAAATACTTTAAGAATCATACTTCACCCGATGTTGATCTCGGGGACATAT
CAGGAATAAATGCAAGTGTCGTCAACATTCAGAAAGAGATTGATCGCCTTAATGAGGTCGCCAAGAACTT
GAATGAATCTTTGATCGACTTGCAAGAACTGGGCAAATACGAACAATATATTAAATGGCCCTGGTACATT
TGGTTGGGCTTTATCGCCGGACTTATAGCTATCGTTATGGTCACAATTATGTTGTGCTGTATGACTAGCT
GTTGTTCCTGCTTGAAAGGATGTTGCAGTTGCGGATCTTGTTGTAAATAAAGGATCCTCTAGAAGTTGTC
TCCTCCTGCACTGACTGACTGATACAATCGATTTCTGGATCCGCAGGCCTAATCAACCTCTGGATTACAA
AATTTGTGAAAGATTGACTGGTATTCTTAACTATGTTGCTCCTTTTACGCTATGTGGATACGCTGCTTTA
ATGCCTTTGTATCATGCTATTGCTTCCCGTATGGCTTTCATTTTCTCCTCCTTGTATAAATCCTGGTTGC
TGTCTCTTTATGAGGAGTTGTGGCCCGTTGTCAGGCAACGTGGCGTGGTGTGCACTGTGTTTGCTGACGC
AACCCCCACTGGTTGGGGCATTGCCACCACCTGTCAGCTCCTTTCCGGGACTTTCGCTTTCCCCCTCCCT
ATTGCCACGGCGGAACTCATCGCCGCCTGCCTTGCCCGCTGCTGGACAGGGGCTCGGCTGTTGGGCACTG
ACAATTCCGTGGTGTTGTCGGGGAAGCTGACGTCCTTTCCATGGCTGCTCGCCTGTGTTGCCACCTGGAT
TCTGCGCGGGACGTCCTTCTGCTACGTCCCTTCGGCCCTCAATCCAGCGGACCTTCCTTCCCGCGGCCTG
CTGCCGGCTCTGCGGCCTCTTCCGCGTCTTCGCCTTCGCCCTCAGACGAGTCGGATCTCCCTTTGGGCCG
CCTCCCCGCCTGTCTAGCTTGACTGACTGAGATACAGCGTACCTTCAGCTCACAGACATGATAAGATACA
TTGATGAGTTTGGACAAACCACAACTAGAATGCAGTGAAAAAAATGCTTTATTTGTGAAATTTGTGATGC
TATTGCTTTATTTGTAACCATTATAAGCTGCAATAAACAAGTTAACAACAACAATTGCATTCATTTTATG
TTTCAGGTTCAGGGGGAGGTGTGGGAGGTTTTTTAAAGCAAGTAAAACCTCTACAAATGTGGTATTGGCC
CATCTCTATCGGTATCGTAGCATAACCCCTTGGGGCCTCTAAACGGGTCTTGAGGGGTTTTTTGTGCCCC
TCGGGCCGGATTGCTATCTACCGGCATTGGCGCAGAAAAAAATGCCTGATGCGACGCTGCGCGTCTTATA
CTCCCACATATGCCAGATTCAGCAACGGATACGGCTTCCCCAACTTGCCCACTTCCATACGTGTCCTCCT
TACCAGAAATTTATCCTTAAGGTCGTCAGCTATCCTGCAGGCGATCTCTCGATTTCGATCAAGACATTCC
TTTAATGGTCTTTTCTGGACACCACTAGGGGTCAGAAGTAGTTCATCAAACTTTCTTCCCTCCCTAATCT
CATTGGTTACCTTGGGCTATCGAAACTTAATTAAGCGATCTGCATCTCAATTAGTCAGCAACCATAGTCC
CGCCCCTAACTCCGCCCATCCCGCCCCTAACTCCGCCCAGTTCCGCCCATTCTCCGCCCCATCGCTGACT
AATTTTTTTTATTTATGCAGAGGCCGAGGCCGCCTCGGCCTCTGAGCTATTCCAGAAGTAGTGAGGAGGC
TTTTTTGGAGGCCTAGGCTTTTGCAAAGGAGGTAGCCAACATGATTGAACAAGATGGATTGCACGCAGGT
TCTCCCGCCGCTTGGGTGGAGAGGCTATTCGGCTATGACTGGGCACAACAGACAATCGGCTGCTCTGATG
CCGCCGTGTTCCGGCTGTCAGCGCAGGGGCGCCCGGTTCTTTTTGTCAAGACCGACCTGTCCGGTGCCCT
GAATGAACTCCAGGACGAGGCAGCGCGGCTATCGTGGCTGGCCACGACGGGCGTTCCTTGCGCAGCTGTG
CTCGACGTTGTCACTGAAGCGGGAAGGGACTGGCTGCTATTGGGCGAAGTGCCGGGGCAGGATCTCCTGT
CATCTCACCTTGCTCCTGCCGAGAAAGTATCCATCATGGCTGATGCAATGCGGCGGCTGCATACGCTTGA
TCCGGCTACCTGCCCATTCGACCACCAAGCGAAACATCGCATCGAGCGAGCACGTACTCGGATGGAAGCC
GGTCTTGTCGATCAGGATGATCTGGACGAAGAGCATCAGGGGCTCGCGCCAGCCGAACTGTTCGCCAGGC
TCAAGGCGCGGATGCCCGACGGCGAGGATCTCGTCGTGACCCACGGCGATGCCTGCTTGCCGAATATCAT
GGTGGAAAATGGCCGCTTTTCTGGATTCATCGACTGTGGCCGGCTGGGTGTGGCGGACCGCTATCAGGAC
ATAGCGTTGGCTACCCGTGATATTGCTGAAGAGCTTGGCGGCGAATGGGCTGACCGCTTCCTCGTGCTTT
ACGGTATCGCCGCTCCCGATTCGCAGCGCATCGCCTTCTATCGCCTTCTTGACGAGTTCTTCTAGTATGT
AAGCCCTGTGCCTTCTAGTTGCCAGCCATCTGTTGTTTGCCCCTCCCCCGTGCCTTCCTTGACCCTGGAA
GGTGCCACTCCCACTGTCCTTTCCTAATAAAATGAGGAAATTGCATCGCATTGTCTGAGTAGGTGTCATT
CTATTCTGGGGGGTGGGGTGGGGCAGGACAGCAAGGGGGAGGATTGGGAAGACAATAGCAGGCATGCTGG
GGATGCGGTGGGCTCTATGGTTAATTAACCAGTCAAGTCAGCTACTTGGCGAGATCGACTTGTCTGGGTT
TCGACTACGCTCAGAATTGCGTCAGTCAAGTTCGATCTGGTCCTTGCTATTGCACCCGTTCTCCGATTAC
GAGTTTCATTTAAATCATGTGAGCAAAAGGCCAGCAAAAGGCCAGGAACCGTAAAAAGGCCGCGTTGCTG
GCGTTTTTCCATAGGCTCCGCCCCCCTGACGAGCATCACAAAAATCGACGCTCAAGTCAGAGGTGGCGAA
ACCCGACAGGACTATAAAGATACCAGGCGTTTCCCCCTGGAAGCTCCCTCGTGCGCTCTCCTGTTCCGAC
CCTGCCGCTTACCGGATACCTGTCCGCCTTTCTCCCTTCGGGAAGCGTGGCGCTTTCTCATAGCTCACGC
TGTAGGTATCTCAGTTCGGTGTAGGTCGTTCGCTCCAAGCTGGGCTGTGTGCACGAACCCCCCGTTCAGC
CCGACCGCTGCGCCTTATCCGGTAACTATCGTCTTGAGTCCAACCCGGTAAGACACGACTTATCGCCACT
GGCAGCAGCCACTGGTAACAGGATTAGCAGAGCGAGGTATGTAGGCGGTGCTACAGAGTTCTTGAAGTGG
TGGCCTAACTACGGCTACACTAGAAGAACAGTATTTGGTATCTGCGCTCTGCTGAAGCCAGTTACCTTCG
GAAAAAGAGTTGGTAGCTCTTGATCCGGCAAACAAACCACCGCTGGTAGCGGTGGTTTTTTTGTTTGCAA
GCAGCAGATTACGCGCAGAAAAAAAGGATCTCAAGAAGATCCTTTGATCTTTTCTACGGGGTCTGACGCT
CAGTGGAACGAAAACTCACGTTAAGGGATTTTGGTCATGAGATTATCAAAAAGGATCTTCACCTAGATCC
TTTTAAATTAAAAATGAAGTTTTAAATCAATCTAAAGTATATATGAGTAAACTTGGTCTGACAGTTACCA
ATGCTTAATCAGTGAGGCACCTATCTCAGCGATCTGTCTATTTCGTTCATCCATAGTTGCATTTAAATTT
CCGAACTCTCCAAGGCCCTCGTCGGAAAATCTTCAAACCTTTCGTCCGATCCATCTTGCAGGCTACCTCT
CGAACGAACTATCGCAAGTCTCTTGGCCGGCCTTGCGCCTTGGCTATTGCTTGGCAGCGCCTATCGCCAG
GTATTACTCCAATCCCGAATATCCGAGATCGGGATCACCCGAGAGAAGTTCAACCTACATCCTCAATCCC
GATCTATCCGAGATCCGAGGAATATCGAAATCGGGGCGCGCCTGGTGTACCGAGAACGATCCTCTCAGTG
CGAGTCTCGACGATCCATATCGTTGCTTGGCAGTCAGCCAGTCGGAATCCAGCTTGGGACCCAGGAAGTC
CAATCGTCAGATATTGTACTCAAGCCTGGTCACGGCAGCGTACCGATCTGTTTAAACCTAGATATTGATA
GTCTGATCGGTCAACGTATAATCGAGTCCTAGCTTTTGCAAACATCTATCAAGAGACAGGATCAGCAGGA
GGCTTTCGCATGAGTATTCAACATTTCCGTGTCGCCCTTATTCCCTTTTTTGCGGCATTTTGCCTTCCTG
TTTTTGCTCACCCAGAAACGCTGGTGAAAGTAAAAGATGCTGAAGATCAGTTGGGTGCGCGAGTGGGTTA
CATCGAACTGGATCTCAACAGCGGTAAGATCCTTGAGAGTTTTCGCCCCGAAGAACGCTTTCCAATGATG
AGCACTTTTAAAGTTCTGCTATGTGGCGCGGTATTATCCCGTATTGACGCCGGGCAAGAGCAACTCGGTC
GCCGCATACACTATTCTCAGAATGACTTGGTTGAGTATTCACCAGTCACAGAAAAGCATCTTACGGATGG
CATGACAGTAAGAGAATTATGCAGTGCTGCCATAACCATGAGTGATAACACTGCGGCCAACTTACTTCTG
ACAACGATTGGAGGACCGAAGGAGCTAACCGCTTTTTTGCACAACATGGGGGATCATGTAACTCGCCTTG
ATCGTTGGGAACCGGAGCTGAATGAAGCCATACCAAACGACGAGCGTGACACCACGATGCCTGTAGCAAT
GGCAACAACCTTGCGTAAACTATTAACTGGCGAACTACTTACTCTAGCTTCCCGGCAACAGTTGATAGAC
TGGATGGAGGCGGATAAAGTTGCAGGACCACTTCTGCGCTCGGCCCTTCCGGCTGGCTGGTTTATTGCTG
ATAAATCTGGAGCCGGTGAGCGTGGGTCTCGCGGTATCATTGCAGCACTGGGGCCAGATGGTAAGCCCTC
CCGTATCGTAGTTATCTACACGACGGGGAGTCAGGCAACTATGGATGAACGAAATAGACAGATCGCTGAG
ATAGGTGCCTCACTGATTAAGCATTGGTAACCGATTCTAGGTGCATTGGCGCAGAAAAAAATGCCTGATG
CGACGCTGCGCGTCTTATACTCCCACATATGCCAGATTCAGCAACGGATACGGCTTCCCCAACTTGCCCA
CTTCCATACGTGTCCTCCTTACCAGAAATTTATCCTTAAGATCCCGAATCGTTTAAACTCGACTCTGGCT
CTATCGAATCTCCGTCGTTTCGAGCTTACGCGAACAGCCGTGGCGCTCATTTGCTCGTCGGGCATCGAAT
CTCGTCAGCTATCGTCAGCTTACCTTTTTGGCAGCGATCGCGGCTCCCGACATCTTGGACCATTAGCTCC
ACAGGTATCTTCTTCCCTCTAGTGGTCATAACAGCAGCTTCAGCTACCTCTCAATTCAAAAAACCCCTCA
AGACCCGTTTAGAGGCCCCAAGGGGTTATGCTATCAATCGTTGCGTTACACACACAAAAAACCAACACAC
ATCCATCTTCGATGGATAGCGATTTTATTATCTAACTGCTGATCGAGTGTAGCCAGATCTAGTAATCAAT
TACGGGGTCATTAGTTCATAGCCCATATATGGAGTTCCGCGTTACATAACTTACGGTAAATGGCCCGCCT
GGCTGACCGCCCAACGACCCCCGCCCATTGACGTCAATAATGACGTATGTTCCCATAGTAACGCCAATAG
GGACTTTCCATTGACGTCAATGGGTGGAGTATTTACGGTAAACTGCCCACTTGGCAGTACATCAAGTGTA
TCATATGCCAAGTACGCCCCCTATTGACGTCAATGACGGTAAATGGCCCGCCTGGCATTATGCCCAGTAC
ATGACCTTATGGGACTTTCCTACTTGGCAGTACATCTACGTATTAGTCATCGCTATTACCATGCTGATGC
GGTTTTGGCAGTACATCAATGGGCGTGGATAGCGGTTTGACTCACGGGGATTTCCAAGTCTCCACCCCAT
TGACGTCAATGGGAGTTTGTTTTGGCACCAAAATCAACGGGACTTTCCAAAATGTCGTAACAACTCCGCC
CCATTGACGCAAATGGGCGGTAGGCGTGTACGGTGGGAGGTCTATATAAGCAGAGCTGGTTTAGTGAACC
GTCAGATCGCCTGGAGACGCCATCCACGCTGTTTTGACCTCCATAGAAGACACCGGGACCGATCCAGCCT
CCCCTCGAAGCTTACATGTGGTACCGAGCTCGGATCCTGAGAACTTCAGGGTGAGTCTATGGGACCCTTG
ATGTTTTCTTTCCCCTTCTTTTCTATGGTTAAGTTCATGTCATAGGAAGGGGAGAAGTAACAGGGTACAC
ATATTGACCAAATCAGGGTAATTTTGCATTTGTAATTTTAAAAAATGCTTTCTTCTTTTAATATACTTTT
TTGTTTATCTTATTTCTAATACTTTCCCTAATCTCTTTCTTTCAGGGCAATAATGATACAATGTATCATG
CCTCTTTGCACCATTCTAAAGAATAACAGTGATAATTTCTGGGTTAAGGCAATAGCAATATTTCTGCATA
TAAATATTTCTGCATATAAATTGTAACTGATGTAAGAGGTTTCATATTGCTAATAGCAGCTACAATCCAG
CTACCATTCTGCTTTTATTTTATGGTTGGGATAAGGCTGGATTATTCTGAGTCCAAGCTAGGCCCTTTTG
CTAATCATGTTCATACCTCTTATCTTCCTCCCACAGCTCCTGGGCAACGTGCTGGTCTGTGTGCTGGCCC
ATCACTTTGGCAAAGGCGGCCGC
Features (pLannotate 1.2.2; 21 found; start..end, strand, type, name):
      2..3757    +  CDS            S: SPIKE_SARS2 - Experimental evidence at protein level: Swiss-Prot protein existence level 1. [Spike glycoprotein]: May down-regulate host tetherin (BST2) by lysosomal degradation, thereby counteracting its antiviral activity. From Severe acute respiratory syndrome coronavirus 2 (2019-nCoV) (SARS-CoV-2).
   3831..4419    +  misc_feature   WPRE: woodchuck hepatitis virus posttranscriptional regulatory element
   4472..4593    -  polyA_signal   SV40 poly(A) signal: SV40 polyadenylation signal
   4616..4685    -  CDS            large T antigen (fragment): large T antigen from SV40 (simian virus 40)
   4708..4754    +  terminator     T7 terminator: transcription terminator for bacteriophage T7 RNA polymerase
   4784..4920    +  terminator     rrnG terminator: transcription terminator from the E. coli ribosomal RNA rrnG operon (Albrechtsen et al., 1991)
   4965..5036    +  misc_feature   3' β-globin insulator: insulator downstream of the human β-globin locus (Farrell et al., 2002)
   5081..5277    +  promoter       SV40 promoter: SV40 early promoter
   5291..6082    +  CDS            neo: KKA2_KLEPN - Also known as kan, nptII. Experimental evidence at protein level: Swiss-Prot protein existence level 1. Resistance to kanamycin, neomycin, paromomycin, ribostamycin, butirosin and gentamicin B. From Klebsiella pneumoniae.
   6096..6320    +  polyA_signal   bGH poly(A) signal: bovine growth hormone polyadenylation signal
   6516..7104    -  rep_origin     ori: high-copy-number ColE1/pMB1/pBR322/pUC origin of replication
   7276..7340    -  CDS            bla(M) (fragment): β-lactamase lacking the signal sequence; bla(M); allows cytosolic expression of β-lactamase
   7850..8710    +  CDS            AmpR: β-lactamase; bla; confers resistance to ampicillin, carbenicillin, and related antibiotics
   8723..8859    +  terminator     rrnG terminator: transcription terminator from the E. coli ribosomal RNA rrnG operon (Albrechtsen et al., 1991)
   9011..9082    +  misc_feature   5' β-globin insulator: insulator upstream of the human β-globin locus (Farrell et al., 2002)
   9087..9133    -  terminator     T7 terminator: transcription terminator for bacteriophage T7 RNA polymerase
   9151..9199    -  polyA_signal   poly(A) signal: synthetic polyadenylation signal
   9280..9583    +  enhancer       CMV enhancer: human cytomegalovirus immediate early enhancer
   9656..9673    -  promoter       CMV promoter (fragment): human cytomegalovirus (CMV) immediate early promoter
   9736..9787    +  promoter       CMVd2 promoter: truncated human cytomegalovirus (CMV) immediate early promoter that yields moderately reduced expression relative to the full-length promoter
   9921..10396   +  intron         β-globin intron: internally truncated intron from human β-globin
