[The description below was written by a language model from this plasmid's Addgene catalogue record and pLannotate feature annotations shown in this document.]
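Description:
pTwist-SARS-CoV-2 Spike-deltaC18 XBB.1 is a mammalian expression plasmid built on the Twist pTwist-CMV-BetaGlobin-WPRE-Neo backbone. It encodes the spike glycoprotein of the SARS-CoV-2 Omicron-lineage variant XBB.1 for pseudovirus production. As the name indicates, the spike lacks its last 18 C-terminal residues, a truncation commonly used to improve spike incorporation into pseudotyped particles. The insert carries the depositor's list of XBB.1-defining changes. These include N-terminal domain deletions and substitutions, a dense cluster of receptor-binding domain mutations (for example R346T, K417N, N460K, E484A, F486P and N501Y), and D614G, P681H and several S2 changes.

In the roughly 10.5 kb sequenced plasmid, the spike open reading frame is preceded by a CMV enhancer, CMV promoter elements and a truncated human β-globin intron. It is followed by a WPRE, which enhances transcript stability and expression, and by an SV40 polyadenylation signal. The catalogue entry lists the promoter as CAG, but the annotated features and the backbone name point to a CMV enhancer/promoter with a β-globin intron, so the two sources do not fully agree. β-globin insulator fragments and bacterial and T7 terminators flank the expression unit. A separate cassette with the SV40 early promoter, neo and the bGH poly(A) signal allows G418 selection in mammalian cells. In E. coli the plasmid is maintained through a high-copy ColE1/pUC-type origin and ampicillin resistance.

The plasmid is typically co-transfected with viral packaging and reporter components to make spike-pseudotyped particles. The associated study used such particles to measure variant escape from vaccine-induced neutralising antibodies.
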