Addgene plasmid #212522: pTwist-SARS-CoV-2 Spike-deltaC18 XBB.1
Purpose: Encodes SARS-CoV-2 variant XBB.1 Spike for pseudovirus production
Depositing lab: Alejandro Balazs. Depositing organization: Massachusetts General Hospital. Publication: Ongoing evolution of SARS-CoV-2 drives escape from mRNA vaccine-induced humoral immunity. Roederer AL, Cao Y, Denis KS, Sheehan ML, Li CJ, Lam EC, Gregory DJ, Poznansky MC, Iafrate AJ, Canaday DH, Gravenstein S, Garcia-Beltran WF, Balazs AB. medRxiv [Preprint]. 2024 Mar 7:2024.03.05.24303815. doi: 10.1101/2024.03.05.24303815. PubMed 38496628.
Backbone
  Vector backbone: pTwist-CMV-BetaGlobin-WPRE-Neo
  Backbone manufacturer: Twist
  Vector type: Mammalian Expression
Growth in bacteria
  Bacterial resistance: Ampicillin, 100 μg/mL
  Growth temperature: 37°C
  Growth strain: DH5alpha
  Copy number: High Copy
Gene/Insert
  Gene/Insert name: SARS-CoV-2 Spike XBB.1
  Species: Severe acute respiratory syndrome coronavirus 2
  Mutation: See Depositor Comments.
  Entrez Gene: S (a.k.a. GU280_gp02, spike glycoprotein)
  Promoter: CAG
  Cloning method: Ligation Independent Cloning
Terms and licenses: Academic/Nonprofit Terms; Industry Terms: Not Available to Industry
Depositor comments: Relevant mutations: T19I , deltaL24P25P26 , A27S , V83A , G142D , deltaY144 , H146Q , E180V , Q183E , V213E , G252V , G339H , R346T , L368I , S371F , S373P , S375F , T376A , D405N , R408S , K417N , N440K , V445P , G446S , N460K , S477N , T478R , E484A , F486P , F490S , Q498R , N501Y , Y505H , D614G , H655Y , N679K , P681H , N764K , D796Y , Q954H , N969K Please visit https://www.medrxiv.org/content/10.1101/2024.03.05.24303815v1 for medRxiv preprint.
How to cite: pTwist-SARS-CoV-2 Spike-deltaC18 XBB.1 was a gift from Alejandro Balazs (Addgene plasmid # 212522 ; http://n2t.net/addgene:212522 ; RRID:Addgene_212522)
